>Addgene plasmid #66128 | pGL4.10-VEGFprom(-1000 to -1) | addgene full sequence | sequence record 322467 | Addgene NGS Result
GGCCTAACTGGCCGGTACCCCAGTCCCAAATATGTAGCTGTTTGGGAGGTCAGAAATAGGGGGTCCAGGA
GCAAACTCCCCCCACCCCCTTTCCAAAGCCCATTCCCTCTTTAGCCAGAGCCGGGGTGTGCAGACGGCAG
TCACTAGGGGGCGCTCGGCCACCACAGGGAAGCTGGGTGAATGGAGCGAGCAGCGTCTTCGAGAGTGAGG
ACGTGTGTGTCTGTGTGGGTGAGTGAGTGTGTGCGTGTGGGGTTGAGGGTGTTGGAGCGGGGAGAAGGCC
AGGGGTCACTCCAGGATTCCAATAGATCTGTGTGTCCCTCTCCCCACCCGTCCCTGTCCGGCTCTCCGCC
TTCCCCTGCCCCCTTCAATATTCCTAGCAAAGAGGGAACGGCTCTCAGGCCCTGTCCGCACGTAACCTCA
CTTTCCTGCTCCCTCCTCGCCAATGCCCCGCGGGCGCGTGTCTCTGGACAGAGTTTCCGGGGGCGGATGG
GTAATTTTCAGGCTGTGAACCTTGGTGGGGGTCGAGCTTCCCCTTCATTGCGGCGGGCTGCGGGCCAGGC
TTCACTGAGCGTCCGCAGAGCCCGGGCCCGAGCCGCGTGTGGAAGGGCTGAGGCTCGCCTGTCCCCGCCC
CCCGGGGCGGGCCGGGGGCGGGGTCCCGGCGGGGCGGAGCCATGCGCCCCCCCCTTTTTTTTTTAAAAGT
CGGCTGGTAGCGGGGAGGATCGCGGAGGCTTGGGGCAGCCGGGTAGCTCGGAGGTCGTGGCGCTGGGGGC
TAGCACCAGCGCTCTGTCGGGAGGCGCAGCGGTTAGGTGGACCGGTCAGCGGACTCACCGGCCAGGGCGC
TCGGTGCTGGAATTTGATATTCATTGATCCGGGTTTTATCCCTCTTCTTTTTTCTTAAACATTTTTTTTT
AAAACTGTATTGTTTCTCGTTTTAATTTATTTTTGCTTGCCATTCCCCACTTGAATCGGGCCGACGGCTT
GGGGAGATTGCTCTACTTCCCCAAATCACTGTGGAAGCTTGGCAATCCGGTACTGTTGGTAAAGCCACCA
TGGAAGATGCCAAAAACATTAAGAAGGGCCCAGCGCCATTCTACCCACTCGAAGACGGGACCGCCGGCGA
GCAGCTGCACAAAGCCATGAAGCGCTACGCCCTGGTGCCCGGCACCATCGCCTTTACCGACGCACATATC
GAGGTGGACATTACCTACGCCGAGTACTTCGAGATGAGCGTTCGGCTGGCAGAAGCTATGAAGCGCTATG
GGCTGAATACAAACCATCGGATCGTGGTGTGCAGCGAGAATAGCTTGCAGTTCTTCATGCCCGTGTTGGG
TGCCCTGTTCATCGGTGTGGCTGTGGCCCCAGCTAACGACATCTACAACGAGCGCGAGCTGCTGAACAGC
ATGGGCATCAGCCAGCCCACCGTCGTATTCGTGAGCAAGAAAGGGCTGCAAAAGATCCTCAACGTGCAAA
AGAAGCTACCGATCATACAAAAGATCATCATCATGGATAGCAAGACCGACTACCAGGGCTTCCAAAGCAT
GTACACCTTCGTGACTTCCCATTTGCCACCCGGCTTCAACGAGTACGACTTCGTGCCCGAGAGCTTCGAC
CGGGACAAAACCATCGCCCTGATCATGAACAGTAGTGGCAGTACCGGATTGCCCAAGGGCGTAGCCCTAC
CGCACCGCACCGCTTGTGTCCGATTCAGTCATGCCCGCGACCCCATCTTCGGCAACCAGATCATCCCCGA
CACCGCTATCCTCAGCGTGGTGCCATTTCACCACGGCTTCGGCATGTTCACCACGCTGGGCTACTTGATC
TGCGGCTTTCGGGTCGTGCTCATGTACCGCTTCGAGGAGGAGCTATTCTTGCGCAGCTTGCAAGACTATA
AGATTCAATCTGCCCTGCTGGTGCCCACACTATTTAGCTTCTTCGCTAAGAGCACTCTCATCGACAAGTA
CGACCTAAGCAACTTGCACGAGATCGCCAGCGGCGGGGCGCCGCTCAGCAAGGAGGTAGGTGAGGCCGTG
GCCAAACGCTTCCACCTACCAGGCATCCGCCAGGGCTACGGCCTGACAGAAACAACCAGCGCCATTCTGA
TCACCCCCGAAGGGGACGACAAGCCTGGCGCAGTAGGCAAGGTGGTGCCCTTCTTCGAGGCTAAGGTGGT
GGACTTGGACACCGGTAAGACACTGGGTGTGAACCAGCGCGGCGAGCTGTGCGTCCGTGGCCCCATGATC
ATGAGCGGCTACGTTAACAACCCCGAGGCTACAAACGCTCTCATCGACAAGGACGGCTGGCTGCACAGCG
GCGACATCGCCTACTGGGACGAGGACGAGCACTTCTTCATCGTGGACCGGCTGAAGAGCCTGATCAAATA
CAAGGGCTACCAGGTAGCCCCAGCCGAACTGGAGAGCATCCTGCTGCAACACCCCAACATCTTCGACGCC
GGGGTCGCCGGCCTGCCCGACGACGATGCCGGCGAGCTGCCCGCCGCAGTCGTCGTGCTGGAACACGGTA
AAACCATGACCGAGAAGGAGATCGTGGACTATGTGGCCAGCCAGGTTACAACCGCCAAGAAGCTGCGCGG
TGGTGTTGTGTTCGTGGACGAGGTGCCTAAAGGACTGACCGGCAAGTTGGACGCCCGCAAGATCCGCGAG
ATTCTCATTAAGGCCAAGAAGGGCGGCAAGATCGCCGTGTAATAATTCTAGAGTCGGGGCGGCCGGCCGC
TTCGAGCAGACATGATAAGATACATTGATGAGTTTGGACAAACCACAACTAGAATGCAGTGAAAAAAATG
CTTTATTTGTGAAATTTGTGATGCTATTGCTTTATTTGTAACCATTATAAGCTGCAATAAACAAGTTAAC
AACAACAATTGCATTCATTTTATGTTTCAGGTTCAGGGGGAGGTGTGGGAGGTTTTTTAAAGCAAGTAAA
ACCTCTACAAATGTGGTAAAATCGATAAGGATCCGTCGACCGATGCCCTTGAGAGCCTTCAACCCAGTCA
GCTCCTTCCGGTGGGCGCGGGGCATGACTATCGTCGCCGCACTTATGACTGTCTTCTTTATCATGCAACT
CGTAGGACAGGTGCCGGCAGCGCTCTTCCGCTTCCTCGCTCACTGACTCGCTGCGCTCGGTCGTTCGGCT
GCGGCGAGCGGTATCAGCTCACTCAAAGGCGGTAATACGGTTATCCACAGAATCAGGGGATAACGCAGGA
AAGAACATGTGAGCAAAAGGCCAGCAAAAGGCCAGGAACCGTAAAAAGGCCGCGTTGCTGGCGTTTTTCC
ATAGGCTCCGCCCCCCTGACGAGCATCACAAAAATCGACGCTCAAGTCAGAGGTGGCGAAACCCGACAGG
ACTATAAAGATACCAGGCGTTTCCCCCTGGAAGCTCCCTCGTGCGCTCTCCTGTTCCGACCCTGCCGCTT
ACCGGATACCTGTCCGCCTTTCTCCCTTCGGGAAGCGTGGCGCTTTCTCATAGCTCACGCTGTAGGTATC
TCAGTTCGGTGTAGGTCGTTCGCTCCAAGCTGGGCTGTGTGCACGAACCCCCCGTTCAGCCCGACCGCTG
CGCCTTATCCGGTAACTATCGTCTTGAGTCCAACCCGGTAAGACACGACTTATCGCCACTGGCAGCAGCC
ACTGGTAACAGGATTAGCAGAGCGAGGTATGTAGGCGGTGCTACAGAGTTCTTGAAGTGGTGGCCTAACT
ACGGCTACACTAGAAGAACAGTATTTGGTATCTGCGCTCTGCTGAAGCCAGTTACCTTCGGAAAAAGAGT
TGGTAGCTCTTGATCCGGCAAACAAACCACCGCTGGTAGCGGTGGTTTTTTTGTTTGCAAGCAGCAGATT
ACGCGCAGAAAAAAAGGATCTCAAGAAGATCCTTTGATCTTTTCTACGGGGTCTGACGCTCAGTGGAACG
AAAACTCACGTTAAGGGATTTTGGTCATGAGATTATCAAAAAGGATCTTCACCTAGATCCTTTTAAATTA
AAAATGAAGTTTTAAATCAATCTAAAGTATATATGAGTAAACTTGGTCTGACAGCGGCCGCAAATGCTAA
ACCACTGCAGTGGTTACCAGTGCTTGATCAGTGAGGCACCGATCTCAGCGATCTGCCTATTTCGTTCGTC
CATAGTGGCCTGACTCCCCGTCGTGTAGATCACTACGATTCGTGAGGGCTTACCATCAGGCCCCAGCGCA
GCAATGATGCCGCGAGAGCCGCGTTCACCGGCCCCCGATTTGTCAGCAATGAACCAGCCAGCAGGGAGGG
CCGAGCGAAGAAGTGGTCCTGCTACTTTGTCCGCCTCCATCCAGTCTATGAGCTGCTGTCGTGATGCTAG
AGTAAGAAGTTCGCCAGTGAGTAGTTTCCGAAGAGTTGTGGCCATTGCTACTGGCATCGTGGTATCACGC
TCGTCGTTCGGTATGGCTTCGTTCAACTCTGGTTCCCAGCGGTCAAGCCGGGTCACATGATCACCCATAT
TATGAAGAAATGCAGTCAGCTCCTTAGGGCCTCCGATCGTTGTCAGAAGTAAGTTGGCCGCGGTGTTGTC
GCTCATGGTAATGGCAGCACTACACAATTCTCTTACCGTCATGCCATCCGTAAGATGCTTTTCCGTGACC
GGCGAGTACTCAACCAAGTCGTTTTGTGAGTAGTGTATACGGCGACCAAGCTGCTCTTGCCCGGCGTCTA
TACGGGACAACACCGCGCCACATAGCAGTACTTTGAAAGTGCTCATCATCGGGAATCGTTCTTCGGGGCG
GAAAGACTCAAGGATCTTGCCGCTATTGAGATCCAGTTCGATATAGCCCACTCTTGCACCCAGTTGATCT
TCAGCATCTTTTACTTTCACCAGCGTTTCGGGGTGTGCAAAAACAGGCAAGCAAAATGCCGCAAAGAAGG
GAATGAGTGCGACACGAAAATGTTGGATGCTCATACTCGTCCTTTTTCAATATTATTGAAGCATTTATCA
GGGTTACTAGTACGTCTCTCAAGGATAAGTAAGTAATATTAAGGTACGGGAGGTATTGGACAGGCCGCAA
TAAAATATCTTTATTTTCATTACATCTGTGTGTTGGTTTTTTGTGTGAATCGATAGTACTAACATACGCT
CTCCATCAAAACAAAACGAAACAAAACAAACTAGCAAAATAGGCTGTCCCCAGTGCAAGTGCAGGTGCCA
GAACATTTCTCT
Features (pLannotate 1.2.2; 10 found; start..end, strand, type, name):
    725..741     +  misc_feature   QBI SP163 (fragment): strong translational enhancer derived from the 5' UTR of the mouse VEGF gene
   1050..2702    +  CDS            luciferase: firefly luciferase synthetic luc2 version of the luciferase gene
   2746..2867    -  polyA_signal   SV40 poly(A) signal: SV40 polyadenylation signal
   2890..2958    -  CDS            large T antigen (fragment): large T antigen from SV40 (simian virus 40)
   2974..3106    +  CDS            TcR (fragment): tetracycline efflux protein; tet; confers resistance to tetracycline
   3286..3874    -  rep_origin     ori: high-copy-number ColE1/pMB1/pBR322/pUC origin of replication
   4074..4934    -  CDS            AmpR: β-lactamase confers resistance to ampicillin, carbenicillin, and related antibiotics
   4935..4976    -  promoter       AmpR promoter (fragment): bla
   5039..5087    +  polyA_signal   poly(A) signal: synthetic polyadenylation signal
   5101..5192    +  misc_feature   pause site: RNA polymerase II transcriptional pause signal from the human α2 globin gene
