[The description below was written by a language model from this plasmid's Addgene catalogue record and pLannotate feature annotations shown in this document.]
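Description:
pGL4.10-VEGFprom(-1000 to -1) is a firefly luciferase reporter plasmid built on Promega's promoterless pGL4.10 backbone. It is designed to measure transcriptional activity of the human VEGFA promoter in transfected mammalian cells. It is propagated in E. coli as a high-copy plasmid through a ColE1/pUC-type origin and is selected with ampicillin via the β-lactamase gene. The record lists no mammalian selection marker, which fits use in transient reporter assays.

The insert is a roughly 1 kb fragment of the human VEGFA upstream region, spanning -1000 to -1. It was cloned between KpnI and HindIII sites, both preserved, immediately upstream of the synthetic luc2 luciferase coding sequence. Because the backbone supplies no promoter of its own, luciferase output depends on this VEGF fragment. The luc2 transcript is terminated by an SV40 polyadenylation signal. A synthetic poly(A) signal and an RNA polymerase II transcriptional pause site from the human α2 globin gene lie upstream of the cloning region, where they reduce background from read-through transcription originating in the backbone.

Several small hits in the automated annotation are probably incidental. The short match to a VEGF 5' UTR-derived translational enhancer likely reflects homology within the VEGF insert itself. The fragmentary large T antigen and tetracycline-resistance matches appear to be short remnants rather than functional genes. The sequenced record is 5,192 nt, slightly shorter than the catalogued 5,242 bp. According to the record, the plasmid serves as a luciferase-based readout of VEGF promoter regulation, deposited with a study of how thyroid transcription factor 1 alters angiogenic secretome activity.
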