Addgene plasmid #66128: pGL4.10-VEGFprom(-1000 to -1)
Purpose: Luciferase-based reporter for VEGF promoter region (-1000 to -1 bp)
Depositing lab: David Mu. Depositing organization: Eastern Virginia Medical School. Publication: Thyroid Transcription Factor 1 Reprograms Angiogenic Activities of Secretome. Wood LW, Cox NI, Phelps CA, Lai SC, Poddar A, Talbot C Jr, Mu D. Sci Rep. 2016 Feb 25;6:19857. doi: 10.1038/srep19857. PubMed 26912193.
Backbone
  Vector backbone: pGL4.10
  Backbone manufacturer: Promega
  Backbone size w/o insert (bp): 4242
  Total vector size (bp): 5242
  Vector type: Luciferase
Growth in bacteria
  Bacterial resistance: Ampicillin, 100 μg/mL
  Growth temperature: 37°C
  Growth strain: JM109
  Copy number: High Copy
Gene/Insert
  Gene/Insert name: Vascular Endothelial Growth Factor -A promoter region (alt names: VEGF; VEGFA)
  Species: H. sapiens (human)
  Insert size (bp): 1000
  Entrez Gene: VEGFA (a.k.a. L-VEGF, MVCD1, VEGF, VPF)
  Promoter: VEGF -1000 to -1
  Cloning method: Restriction Enzyme; 5′ cloning site KpnI (not destroyed); 3′ cloning site HindIII (not destroyed)
  Sequencing primers: 5′ TTAAGGTACCCCAGTCCCAAATATGTAGCTGTT; 3′ TTAAAAGCTTCCACAGTGATTTGGGGAAGTA
Terms and licenses: Academic/Nonprofit Terms; Industry Terms: Not Available to Industry
How to cite: pGL4.10-VEGFprom(-1000 to -1) was a gift from David Mu (Addgene plasmid # 66128 ; http://n2t.net/addgene:66128 ; RRID:Addgene_66128)
