>Addgene plasmid #66128 | pGL4.10-VEGFprom(-1000 to -1) | addgene partial sequence | sequence record 116197 | EBV-rev 5'-GTGGTTTGTCCAAACTCATC-3'
GAAGCGGCCGGCCGCCCCGACTCTAGAATTATTACACGGCGATCTTGCCGCCCTTCTTGGCCTTAATGAG
AATCTCGCGGATCTTGCGGGCGTCCAACTTGCCGGTCAGTCCTTTAGGCACCTCGTCCACGAACACAACA
CCACCGCGCAGCTTCTTGGCGGTTGTAACCTGGCTGGCCACATAGTCCACGATCTCCTTCTCGGTCATGG
TTTTACCGTGTTCCAGCACGACGACTGCGGCGGGCAGCTCGCCGGCATCGTCGTCGGGCAGGCCGGCGAC
CCCGGCGTCGAAGATGTTGGGGTGTTGCAGCAGGATGCTCTCCAGTTCGGCTGGGGCTACCTGGTAGCCC
TTGTATTTGATCAGGCTCTTCAGCCGGTCCACGATGAAGAAGTGCTCGTCCTCGTCCCAGTAGGCGATGT
CGCCGCTGTGCAGCCAGCCGTCCTTGTCGATGAGAGCGTTTGTAGCCTCGGGGTTGTTAACGTAGCCGCT
CATGATCATGGGGCCACGGACGCACAGCTCGCCGCGCTGGTTCACACCCAGTGTCTTACCGGTGTCCAAG
TCCACCACCTTAGCCTCGAAGAAGGGCACCACCTTGCCTACTGCGCCAGGCTTGTCGTCCCCTTCGGGGG
TGATCAGAATGGCGCTGGTTGTTTCTGTCAGGCCGTAGCCCTGGCGGATGCCTGGTAGGTGGAAGCGTTT
GGCCACGGCCTCACCTACCTCCTTGCTGAGCGGCGCCCCGCCGCTGGCGATCTCGTGCAAGTTGCTTAGG
TCGTACTTGTCGATGAGAGTGCTCTTAGCGAAGAAGCTAAATAGTGTGGGCACCAGCAGGGCAGATTGAA
TCTTATAGTCTTGCAAGCTGCGCAAGAATAGCTCCTCCTCGAAGCGGTACATGAGCACGACCCGAAA
