>Addgene plasmid #66128 | pGL4.10-VEGFprom(-1000 to -1) | addgene partial sequence | sequence record 117224 | RVprimer3 5'-CTAGCAAAATAGGCTGTCCC-3'
TTTCTCTGGCCTAACTGGCCGGTACCCCAGTCCCAAATATGTAGCTGTTTGGGAGGTCAGAAATAGGGGG
TCCAGGAGCAAACTCCCCCCACCCCCTTTCCAAAGCCCATTCCCTCTTTAGCCAGAGCCGGGGTGTGCAG
ACGGCAGTCACTAGGGGGCGCTCGGCCACCACAGGGAAGCTGGGTGAATGGAGCGAGCAGCGTCTTCGAG
AGTGAGGACGTGTGTGTCTGTGTGGGTGAGTGAGTGTGTGCGTGTGGGGTTGAGGGTGTTGGAGCGGGGA
GAAGGCCAGGGGTCACTCCAGGATTCCAATAGATCTGTGTGTCCCTCTCCCCACCCGTCCCTGTCCGGCT
CTCCGCCTTCCCCTGCCCCCTTCAATATTCCTAGCAAAGAGGGAACGGCTCTCAGGCCCTGTCCGCACGT
AACCTCACTTTCCTGCTCCCTCCTCGCCAATGCCCCGCGGGCGCGTGTCTCTGGACAGAGTTTCCGGGGG
CGGATGGGTAATTTTCAGGCTGTGAACCTTGGTGGGGGTCGAGCTTCCCCTTCATTGCGGCGGGCTGCGG
GCCAGGCTTCACTGAGCGTCCGCAGAGCCCGGGCCCGAGCCGCGTGTGGAAGGGCTGAGGCTCGCCTGTC
CCCGCCCCCCGGGGCGGGCCGGGGGCGGGGTCCCGGCGGGGCGGAGCCATGCGCCCCCCCCTTTTTTTTT
TAAAAGTCGGCTGGTAGCGGGGAGGATCGCGGAGGCTTGGGGCAGCCGGGTAGCTCGGAGGTCGTGGCGC
TGGGGGCTAGCACCAGCGCTCTGTCGGGAGGCGCA
