>Addgene plasmid #66128 | pGL4.10-VEGFprom(-1000 to -1) | addgene partial sequence | sequence record 117569 | Luc2-Rev 5'-GCCCTTCTTAATGTTTTTG-3'
TACCGGATTGCCAAGCTTCCACAGTGATTTGGGGAAGTAGAGCAATCTCCCCAAGCCGTCGGCCCGATTC
AAGTGGGGAATGGCAAGCAAAAATAAATTAAAACGAGAAACAATACAGTTTTAAAAAAAAATGTTTAAGA
AAAAAGAAGAGGGATAAAACCCGGATCAATGAATATCAAATTCCAGCACCGAGCGCCCTGGCCGGTGAGT
CCGCTGACCGGTCCACCTAACCGCTGCGCCTCCCGACAGAGCGCTGGTGCTAGCCCCCAGCGCCACGACC
TCCGAGCTACCCGGCTGCCCCAAGCCTCCGCGATCCTCCCCGCTACCAGCCGACTTTTAAAAAAAAAAGG
GGGGGGCGCATGGCTCCGCCCCGCCGGGACCCCGCCCCCGGCCCGCCCCGGGGGGCGGGGACAGGCGAGC
CTCAGCCCTTCCACACGCGGCTCGGGCCCGGGCTCTGCGGACGCTCAGTGAAGCCTGGCCCGCAGCCCGC
CGCAATGAAGGGGAAGCTCGACCCCCACCAAGGTTCACAGCCTGAAAATTACCCATCCGCCCCCGGAAAC
TCTGTCCAGAGACACGCGCCCGCGGGGCATTGGCGAGGAGGGAGCAGGAAAGTGAGGTTACGTGCGGACA
GGGCCTGAGAGCCGTTCCCTCTTTGCTAGGAATATTGAAGGGGGCAGGGGAAGGCGGAGAGCCGGACAGG
GACGGGTGGGGAGAGGGACACACAGATCTATTGGAATCCTGGAGTGACCCCTGGCCTTCT
